>Addgene plasmid #226668 | pTBL3331 MTK234-TetO-AtoBpegRNA | addgene full sequence | sequence record 451127 | Addgene NGS Result
TAGTGTTCACCCTTGTTACACCGTTTTCCATGAGCAAACTGAAACGTTTTCATCGCTCTGGAGTGAATAC
CACGACGATTTCCGGCAGTTTCTACACATATATTCGCAAGATGTGGCGTGTTACGGTGAAAACCTGGCCT
ATTTCCCTAAAGGGTTTATTGAGAATATGTTTTTCGTTTCAGCCAATCCCTGGGTGAGTTTCACCAGTTT
TGATTTAAACGTGGCCAATATGGACAACTTCTTCGCCCCCGTTTTCACCATGGGCAAATATTATACGCAA
GGCGACAAGGTGCTGATGCCGCTGGCGATTCAGGTTCATCATGCCGTTTGTGATGGCTTCCATGTCGGCA
GAATGCTTAATGAATTACAACAGTACTGCGATGAGTGGCAGGGCGGGGCGTAATTTGATATCGAGCTCGC
TTGGACTCCTGTTGATAGATCCAGTAATGACCTCAGAACTCCATCTGGATTTGTTCAGAACGCTCGGTTG
CCGCCGGGCGTTTTTTATTGGTCTGGTCTCACAGCACTCCAGTCTTTCTAGAAGATGGAAAAATCACCAT
CATACCACTGGGCCATCTATCATTGATGGCAGAGGAAAGGAAGCCCTGCTTCCTCCAGCACCGACTCGGT
GCCACTTTTTCAAGTTGATAACGGACTAGCCTTATTTAAACTTGCTATGCTGTTTCCAGCTTAGCTCTTA
AACTCAATGATGGTGATGATGGCGGTCTCTATCACTGATAGGGAGATATATAATCTCTATCACTGATAGG
GAGTTTCAAGTTACGGTAAGCATATGATAGTCCATTTTAAAACATAATTTTAAAACTGCAAACTACCCAA
GAAATTATTACTTTCTACGTCACGTATTTTGTACTAATATCTTTGTGTTTACAGTCAAATTAATTCTAAT
TATCTCTCTAACAGCCTTGTATCGTATATGCAAATATGAAGGAATCATGGGAAATAGGCCCTCCGTTTGA
GACCGACTACGGTTATCCACAGAATCAGGGGATAACGCAGGAAAGAACATGTGAGCAAAAGGCCAGCAAA
AGGCCAGGAACCGTAAAAAGGCCGCGTTGCTGGCGTTTTTCCATAGGCTCCGCCCCCCTGACGAGCATCA
CAAAAATCGACGCTCAAGTCAGAGGTGGCGAAACCCGACAGGACTATAAAGATACCAGGCGTTTCCCCCT
GGAAGCTCCCTCGTGCGCTCTCCTGTTCCGACCCTGCCGCTTACCGGATACCTGTCCGCCTTTCTCCCTT
CGGGAAGCGTGGCGCTTTCTCATAGCTCACGCTGTAGGTATCTCAGTTCGGTGTAGGTCGTTCGCTCCAA
GCTGGGCTGTGTGCACGAACCCCCCGTTCAGCCCGACCGCTGCGCCTTATCCGGTAACTATCGTCTTGAG
TCCAACCCGGTAAGACACGACTTATCGCCACTGGCAGCAGCCACTGGTAACAGGATTAGCAGAGCGAGGT
ATGTAGGCGGTGCTACAGAGTTCTTGAAGTGGTGGCCTAACTACGGCTACACTAGAAGAACAGTATTTGG
TATCTGCGCTCTGCTGAAGCCAGTTACCTTCGGAAAAAGAGTTGGTAGCTCTTGATCCGGCAAACAAACC
ACCGCTGGTAGCGGTGGTTTTTTTGTTTGCAAGCAGCAGATTACGCGCAGAAAAAAAGGATCTCAAGAAG
ATCCTTTGATCTTTTCTACGGGGTCTGACGCTCAGTGGAACGAAAACTCACGTTAAGGGATTTTGGTCAT
GATTGATCGGGCACGTAAGAGGTTCCAACTTTCACCATAATGAAATAAGATCACTACCGGGCGTATTTTT
TGAGTTATCGAGATTTTCAGGAGCTAAGGAAGCTAAAATGGAGAAAAAAATCACTGGATATACCACCGTT
GATATATCCCAATGGCATCGTAAAGAACATTTTGAGGCATTTCAGTCAGTTGCTCAATGTACCTATAACC
AGACCGTTCAGCTGGATATTACGGCCTTTTTAAAGACCGTAAAGAAAAATAAGCACAAGTTTTATCCGGC
CTTTATTCACATTCTTGCCCGCCTGATGAATGCTCATCCGGAATTTCGTATGGCAATGAAAGACGGTGAG
CTGGTGATATGGGA
Features (pLannotate 1.2.2; 9 found; start..end, strand, type, name):
    474..508     +  terminator     lambda t0 terminator: minimal transcription terminator from phage lambda (Scholtissek and Grosse, 1987)
    526..548     +  misc_feature   HA-L (fragment): left homology arm from intron 1 of the mouse Rosa26 gene (Soriano, 1999)
    618..685     -  misc_RNA       tracrRNA (fragment): trans-activating CRISPR RNA for the Streptococcus pyogenes CRISPR/Cas9 system
    726..745     -  promoter       tight TRE promoter (fragment): Tet-responsive promoter PTight, consisting of seven tet operator sequences followed by the minimal CMV promoter
    752..772     -  promoter       PLtetO-1 promoter (fragment): modified phage lambda PL promoter with tet operator sites (Lutz and Bujard, 1997)
    774..973     -  promoter       U6 promoter (fragment): RNA polymerase III promoter for human U6 snRNA
   1088..1676    -  rep_origin     ori: high-copy-number ColE1/pMB1/pBR322/pUC origin of replication
   1760..1857    +  promoter       cat promoter: promoter of the E. coli cat gene encoding chloramphenicol acetyltransferase
   1858..400     +  CDS            cat (across the origin): CAT_ECOLX - Experimental evidence at protein level: Swiss-Prot protein existence level 1. This enzyme is an effector of chloramphenicol resistance in bacteria. From Escherichia coli. This protein is used as a marker in many commonly used cloning vectors, such as pACYC184.
