[The description below was written by a language model from this plasmid's Addgene catalogue record and pLannotate feature annotations shown in this document.]
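Description:
pTBL3331 MTK234-TetO-AtoBpegRNA is a small (about 2.1 kb) part plasmid built in the MTK234 backbone of the Mammalian Toolkit, a modular hierarchical cloning system. The "234" designation indicates that the insert occupies the combined positions 2 through 4 of a transcription unit, so a complete promoter-to-terminator cassette is stored as a single part for later assembly into mammalian expression vectors. The plasmid is propagated in E. coli from a high-copy ColE1/pUC-type origin. It is selected with chloramphenicol through a cat gene driven by its native promoter, with a lambda t0 terminator annotated downstream of the marker. No mammalian selection marker or delivery elements are annotated, consistent with its role as a cloning intermediate rather than a finished expression vector.

The payload, inserted by Gibson cloning, is a synthetic cassette in which a tet-inducible variant of the human U6 RNA polymerase III promoter drives a prime editing guide RNA (pegRNA). The feature table shows a U6 promoter fragment followed by short matches to tet-responsive promoters, which most likely reflect tet operator sequences embedded in the U6 promoter. Operators in this position would allow Tet repressor to block transcription until a tetracycline-class inducer is added. Downstream lies a Streptococcus pyogenes guide scaffold, annotated as a tracrRNA fragment. The pegRNA's spacer and 3′ extension are not separately annotated, and a very short match to a Rosa26 homology arm is probably incidental. The "A to B" name and the associated publication on recording sequential cellular events into DNA suggest that this pegRNA converts a target site from one state (A) to the next (B), although the record does not detail the edit. Inducible control would let a chosen signal gate that editing step.
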