Addgene plasmid #226668: pTBL3331 MTK234-TetO-AtoBpegRNA
Purpose: MTK234 part containing tet-inducible variant of the hU6 promoter driving an A to B pegRNA
Depositing lab: Chang Liu. Depositing organization: University of California, Irvine. Publication: Open-ended molecular recording of sequential cellular events into DNA. Loveless TB, Carlson CK, Dentzel Helmy CA, Hu VJ, Ross SK, Demelo MC, Murtaza A, Liang G, Ficht M, Singhai A, Pajoh-Casco MJ, Liu CC. Nat Chem Biol. 2025 Apr;21(4):512-521. doi: 10.1038/s41589-024-01764-5. Epub 2024 Nov 14. PubMed 39543397.
Backbone
  Vector backbone: MTK234
  Backbone manufacturer: Hana El-Samad Lab
  Vector type: Mammalian Expression, CRISPR, Synthetic Biology
Growth in bacteria
  Bacterial resistance: Chloramphenicol, 25 μg/mL
  Growth temperature: 37°C
  Growth strain: DH5alpha
  Copy number: High Copy
Gene/Insert
  Gene/Insert name: hU6-TetO-AtoBpegRNA
  gRNA/shRNA sequence: GCCATCATCACCATCATTGA
  Species: Synthetic
  Promoter: hU6-TetO
  Cloning method: Gibson Cloning
  Sequencing primers: 5′ ColE1
Resource information
  A portion of this plasmid was derived from a plasmid made by: Hana El-Samad (Mammalian Toolkit, Kit #1000000180).
Terms and licenses: Academic/Nonprofit Terms; Industry Terms: Not Available to Industry
Depositor comments: Please visit https://doi.org/10.1101/2021.11.05.467507 for bioRxiv preprint.
How to cite: pTBL3331 MTK234-TetO-AtoBpegRNA was a gift from Chang Liu (Addgene plasmid # 226668 ; http://n2t.net/addgene:226668 ; RRID:Addgene_226668)
